>Addgene plasmid #190872 | pAAV-CAG-EGFP barcode-8-SV40 polyA | addgene full sequence | sequence record 377249 | Addgene NGS Result
GCTGCGCGCTCGCTCGCTCACTGAGGCCGCCCGGGCAAAGCCCGGGCGTCGGGCGACCTTTGGTCGCCCG
GCCTCAGTGAGCGAGCGAGCGCGCAGAGAGGGAGTGGCCAACTCCATCACTAGGGGTTCCTTGTAGTTAA
TGATTAACCCGCCATGCTACTTATCTACGTAGCCATGCTCTAGGAAGAGTACCATTGACGTCAATAATGA
CGTATGTTCCCATAGTAACGCCAATAGGGACTTTCCATTGACGTCAATGGGTGGAGTATTTACGGTAAAC
TGCCCACTTGGCAGTACATCAAGTGTATCATATGCCAAGTACGCCCCCTATTGACGTCAATGACGGTAAA
TGGCCCGCCTGGCATTATGCCCAGTACATGACCTTATGGGACTTTCCTACTTGGCAGTACATCTACGTAT
TAGTCATCGCTATTACCATGGTCGAGGTGAGCCCCACGTTCTGCTTCACTCTCCCCATCTCCCCCCCCTC
CCCACCCCCAATTTTGTATTTATTTATTTTTTAATTATTTTGTGCAGCGATGGGGGCGGGGGGGGGGGGG
GGGCGCGCGCCGGGGGGGGGGGGGGGGGGGGGGGGGGGGGGSGGGGSGRGGCGGAGAGGTGCGGCGGCAG
CCAATCAGAGCGGCGCGCTCCGAAAGTTTCCTTTTATGGCGAGGCGGCGGCGGCGGCGGCCCTATAAAAA
GCGAAGCGCGCGGCGGGCGGGAGTCGCTGCGCGCTGCCTTCGCCCCGTGCCCCGCTCCGCCGCCGCCTCG
CGCCGCCCGCCCCGGCTCTGACTGACCGCGTTACTCCCACAGGTGAGCGGGCGGGACGGCCCTTCTCCTC
CGGGCTGTAATTAGCGCTTGGTTTAATGACGGCTTGTTTCTTTTCTGTGGCTGCGTGAAAGCCTTGAGGG
GCTCCGGGAGGGCCCTTTGTGCGGGGGGAGCGGCTCGGGGCTGTCCGCGGGGGGACGGCTGCCTTCGGGG
GGGATGGGGCAGGGCGGGGTTCGGCTTCTGGCGTGTGACCGGCGGCTCTAGAGCCTCTGCTAACCATGTT
CATGCCTTCTTCTTTTTCCTACAGCTCCTGGGCAACGTGCTGGTTATTGTGCTGTCTCATCATTTTGGCA
AAGAATTGGATCCGGTACCGCCACCATGGTGAGCAAGGGCGAGGAGCTGTTCACCGGGGTGGTGCCCATC
CTGGTCGAGCTGGACGGCGACGTAAACGGCCACAAGTTCAGCGTGTCCGGCGAGGGCGAGGGCGATGCCA
CCTACGGCAAGCTGACCCTGAAGTTCATCTGCACCACCGGCAAGCTGCCCGTGCCCTGGCCCACCCTCGT
GACCACCCTGACCTACGGCGTGCAGTGCTTCAGCCGCTACCCCGACCACATGAAGCAGCACGACTTCTTC
AAGTCCGCCATGCCCGAAGGCTACGTCCAGGAGCGCACCATCTTCTTCAAGGACGACGGCAACTACAAGA
CCCGCGCCGAGGTGAAGTTCGAGGGCGACACCCTGGTGAACCGCATCGAGCTGAAGGGCATCGACTTCAA
GGAGGACGGCAACATCCTGGGGCACAAGCTGGAGTACAACTACAACAGCCACAACGTCTATATCATGGCC
GACAAGCAGAAGAACGGCATCAAGGTGAACTTCAAGATCCGCCACAACATCGAGGACGGCAGCGTGCAGC
TCGCCGACCACTACCAGCAGAACACCCCCATCGGCGACGGCCCCGTGCTGCTGCCCGACAACCACTACCT
GAGCACCCAGTCCGCCCTGAGCAAAGACCCCAACGAGAAGCGCGATCACATGGTCCTGCTGGAGTTCGTG
ACCGCCGCCGGGATCACTCTCGGCATGGACGAGCTGTACAAGTGAGAATTCTTCGATGGGCGGACTGGAT
CCAGGGCCCGTTTAAACCCGCTGATCAGCCTCGACTGTGCCTTCTAGTTGCCAGCCATCTGTTGTTTGCC
CCTCCCCCGTGCCTTCCTTGACCCTGGAAGGTGCCACTCCCACTGTCCTTTCCTAATAAAATGAGGAAAT
TGCATCGCATTGTCTGAGTAGGTGTCATTCTATTCTGGGGGGTGGGGTGGGGCAGGACAGCAAGGGGGAG
GATTGGGAAGACAATAGCAGGCATGCTGGGGATGCGGTGGGCTCTATGGGTTAACAACAACAATTGCATT
CATTTTATGTTTCAGGTTCAGGGGGAGATGTGGGAGGTTTTTTAAAGCAAGTAAAACCTCTACAAATGTG
GTAAAATCGATAAGGATCTTCCTAGAGCATGGCTACGTAGATAAGTAGCATGGCGGGTTAATCATTAACT
ACAAGGAACCCCTAGTGATGGAGTTGGCCACTCCCTCTCTGCGCGCTCGCTCGCTCACTGACTCGCTGCG
CTCGGTCGTTCGGCTGCGGCGAGCGGTATCAGCTCACTCAAAGGCGGTAATACGGTTATCCACAGAATCA
GGGGATAACGCAGGAAAGAACATGTGAGCAAAAGGCCAGCAAAAGGCCAGGAACCGTAAAAAGGCCGCGT
TGCTGGCGTTTTTCCATAGGCTCCGCCCCCCTGACGAGCATCACAAAAATCGACGCTCAAGTCAGAGGTG
GCGAAACCCGACAGGACTATAAAGATACCAGGCGTTTCCCCCTGGAAGCTCCCTCGTGCGCTCTCCTGTT
CCGACCCTGCCGCTTACCGGATACCTGTCCGCCTTTCTCCCTTCGGGAAGCGTGGCGCTTTCTCATAGCT
CACGCTGTAGGTATCTCAGTTCGGTGTAGGTCGTTCGCTCCAAGCTGGGCTGTGTGCACGAACCCCCCGT
TCAGCCCGACCGCTGCGCCTTATCCGGTAACTATCGTCTTGAGTCCAACCCGGTAAGACACGACTTATCG
CCACTGGCAGCAGCCACTGGTAACAGGATTAGCAGAGCGAGGTATGTAGGCGGTGCTACAGAGTTCTTGA
AGTGGTGGCCTAACTACGGCTACACTAGAAGAACAGTATTTGGTATCTGCGCTCTGCTGAAGCCAGTTAC
CTTCGGAAAAAGAGTTGGTAGCTCTTGATCCGGCAAACAAACCACCGCTGGTAGCGGTGGTTTTTTTGTT
TGCAAGCAGCAGATTACGCGCAGAAAAAAAGGATCTCAAGAAGATCCTTTGATCTTTTCTACGGGGTCTG
ACGCTCAGTGGAACGAAAACTCACGTTAAGGGATTTTGGTCATGAGATTATCAAAAAGGATCTTCACCTA
GATCCTTTTAAATTAAAAATGAAGTTTTAAATCAATCTAAAGTATATATGAGTAAACTTGGTCTGACAGT
TACCAATGCTTAATCAGTGAGGCACCTATCTCAGCGATCTGTCTATTTCGTTCATCCATAGTTGCCTGAC
TCCCCGTCGTGTAGATAACTACGATACGGGAGGGCTTACCATCTGGCCCCAGTGCTGCAATGATACCGCG
AGACCCACGCTCACCGGCTCCAGATTTATCAGCAATAAACCAGCCAGCCGGAAGGGCCGAGCGCAGAAGT
GGTCCTGCAACTTTATCCGCCTCCATCCAGTCTATTAATTGTTGCCGGGAAGCTAGAGTAAGTAGTTCGC
CAGTTAATAGTTTGCGCAACGTTGTTGCCATTGCTACAGGCATCGTGGTGTCACGCTCGTCGTTTGGTAT
GGCTTCATTCAGCTCCGGTTCCCAACGATCAAGGCGAGTTACATGATCCCCCATGTTGTGCAAAAAAGCG
GTTAGCTCCTTCGGTCCTCCGATCGTTGTCAGAAGTAAGTTGGCCGCAGTGTTATCACTCATGGTTATGG
CAGCACTGCATAATTCTCTTACTGTCATGCCATCCGTAAGATGCTTTTCTGTGACTGGTGAGTACTCAAC
CAAGTCATTCTGAGAATAGTGTATGCGGCGACCGAGTTGCTCTTGCCCGGCGTCAATACGGGATAATACC
GCGCCACATAGCAGAACTTTAAAAGTGCTCATCATTGGAAAACGTTCTTCGGGGCGAAAACTCTCAAGGA
TCTTACCGCTGTTGAGATCCAGTTCGATGTAACCCACTCGTGCACCCAACTGATCTTCAGCATCTTTTAC
TTTCACCAGCGTTTCTGGGTGAGCAAAAACAGGAAGGCAAAATGCCGCAAAAAAGGGAATAAGGGCGACA
CGGAAATGTTGAATACTCATACTCTTCCTTTTTCAATATTATTGAAGCATTTATCAGGGTTATTGTCTCA
TGAGCGGATACATATTTGAATGTATTTAGAAAAATAAACAAATAGGGGTTCCGCGCACATTTCCCCGAAA
AGTGCCACCTAAATTGTAAGCGTTAATATTTTGTTAAAATTCGCGTTAAATTTTTGTTAAATCAGCTCAT
TTTTTAACCAATAGGCCGAAATCGGCAAAATCCCTTATAAATCAAAAGAATAGACCGAGATAGGGT
[37 nt withheld, positions 4407-4443]
AAAGAACGTGGACTCCAACGTCAAAGG
[49 nt withheld, positions 4471-4519]
T
[91 nt withheld, positions 4521-4611]
G
[124 nt withheld, positions 4613-4736]
CCCATTCGCCATTCAGGCTGCGCAACTGTTGGGAAGGGCGATCGGTGCGGGCCTCTTCGCTATTACGCCA
Features (pLannotate 1.2.2; 15 found; start..end, strand, type, name):
    192..440     +  enhancer       CMV enhancer (fragment): human cytomegalovirus immediate early enhancer
    442..719     +  promoter       chicken β-actin promoter: No description available
    720..855     +  intron         hybrid intron (fragment): hybrid between chicken β-actin (CBA) and minute virus of mice (MMV) introns (Gray et al., 2011)
    944..1074    +  intron         chimeric intron (fragment): chimera between introns from chicken β-actin and rabbit β-globin
   1072..1134    +  CDS            HBB (fragment): HBB_LEPEU - Experimental evidence at protein level: Swiss-Prot protein existence level 1. Involved in oxygen transport from the lung to the various peripheral tissues. From Lepus europaeus (European hare).
   1146..1862    +  CDS            EGFP: EGFP is a basic (constitutively fluorescent) green fluorescent protein published in 1996, derived from Aequorea victoria. It is reported to be a rapidly-maturing weak dimer with moderate acid sensitivity.
   1925..2149    +  polyA_signal   bGH poly(A) signal: bovine growth hormone polyadenylation signal
   2175..2243    -  CDS            large T antigen (fragment): large T antigen from SV40 (simian virus 40)
   2314..2371    +  repeat_region  AAV2 ITR (fragment): inverted terminal repeat of adeno-associated virus serotype 2 inverted
   2531..3119    -  rep_origin     ori: high-copy-number ColE1/pMB1/pBR322/pUC origin of replication
   3290..4150    -  CDS            AmpR: β-lactamase; bla; confers resistance to ampicillin, carbenicillin, and related antibiotics
   4151..4255    -  promoter       AmpR promoter: bla
   4308..4736    -  rep_origin     f1 ori (sequence partly withheld): f1 bacteriophage origin of replication; arrow indicates direction of (+) strand synthesis
   4741..4       -  CDS            lacZα (fragment) (across the origin): LacZα fragment of β-galactosidase; lacZ fragment
   4805..131     -  repeat_region  AAV2 ITR (fragment) (across the origin): inverted terminal repeat of adeno-associated virus serotype 2 inverted
