[The description below was written by a language model from this plasmid's Addgene catalogue record and pLannotate feature annotations shown in this document.]
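Description:
pAAV-CAG-EGFP barcode-8-SV40 polyA is an AAV transfer plasmid derived from the pAAV-CAG-tdTomato (codon diversified) backbone, in which the original reporter has been replaced by an EGFP cassette carrying a sequence barcode (barcode 8 of a series). In bacteria it is maintained as a high-copy plasmid through a ColE1/pUC-type origin and selected with ampicillin via the β-lactamase gene. An f1 phage origin and a remnant of lacZα are also present in the backbone. The recorded growth strain is a recombination-deficient one, which is a common choice for preserving the repeat-rich AAV inverted terminal repeats.

The payload lies between two AAV2 ITRs (both annotated only as fragments in the sequenced record), which provide the signals for replication and packaging of the intervening DNA into AAV particles when helper functions are supplied. Expression is driven by the CAG promoter, seen here as a CMV enhancer fragment, the chicken β-actin promoter and chimeric β-actin/β-globin intron sequences, giving strong constitutive expression in mammalian cells. This is followed by the EGFP coding sequence. The feature table does not annotate the barcode itself, so its exact position is not stated. A short unannotated gap sits between EGFP and the downstream polyadenylation region. Although the name mentions an SV40 polyA, the annotation shows a bGH poly(A) signal followed by a short SV40-derived fragment, so both elements may be present.

The stated purpose is barcoded retrograde labeling. The associated work maps single-neuron projections together with molecular features, with different barcodes presumably used to distinguish injection sites, although the record does not spell this out.
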