Addgene plasmid #190872: pAAV-CAG-EGFP barcode-8-SV40 polyA
Purpose: For barcoded retrograde labeling
Depositing lab: Yuejun Chen. Depositing organization: Center for Excellence in Brain Science and Intelligence Technology, Chinese Academy of Sciences. Publication: High-throughput mapping of single-neuron projection and molecular features by retrograde barcoded labeling. Xu P, Peng J, Yuan T, Chen Z, He H, Wu Z, Li T, Li X, Wang L, Gao L, Yan J, Wei W, Li CT, Luo ZG, Chen Y. Elife. 2024 Feb 23;13:e85419. doi: 10.7554/eLife.85419. PubMed 38390967.
Backbone
  Vector backbone: pAAV-CAG-tdTomato (codon diversified)(Plasmid #59462)
  Backbone manufacturer: Addgene
  Vector type: AAV
Growth in bacteria
  Bacterial resistance: Ampicillin, 100 μg/mL
  Growth temperature: 37°C
  Growth strain: NEB Stable
  Copy number: High Copy
Gene/Insert
  Gene/Insert name: EGFP-barcode8
  Species: Other
  Insert size (bp): 718
  Mutation: WT
  Cloning method: Restriction Enzyme; 5′ cloning site Unknown (unknown if destroyed)
  Sequencing primers: 3′ BGH
Terms and licenses: Academic/Nonprofit Terms; Industry Terms: Not Available to Industry
Depositor comments: Please visit https://doi.org/10.1101/2021.05.16.444258 for bioRxiv preprint.
How to cite: pAAV-CAG-EGFP barcode-8-SV40 polyA was a gift from Yuejun Chen (Addgene plasmid # 190872 ; http://n2t.net/addgene:190872 ; RRID:Addgene_190872)
