>Addgene plasmid #190872 | pAAV-CAG-EGFP barcode-8-SV40 polyA | depositor partial sequence | sequence record 369962 | EGFP
ATGGTGAGCAAGGGCGAGGAGCTGTTCACCGGGGTGGTGCCCATCCTGGTCGAGCTGGACGGCGACGTAA
ACGGCCACAAGTTCAGCGTGTCCGGCGAGGGCGAGGGCGATGCCACCTACGGCAAGCTGACCCTGAAGTT
CATCTGCACCACCGGCAAGCTGCCCGTGCCCTGGCCCACCCTCGTGACCACCCTGACCTACGGCGTGCAG
TGCTTCAGCCGCTACCCCGACCACATGAAGCAGCACGACTTCTTCAAGTCCGCCATGCCCGAAGGCTACG
TCCAGGAGCGCACCATCTTCTTCAAGGACGACGGCAACTACAAGACCCGCGCCGAGGTGAAGTTCGAGGG
CGACACCCTGGTGAACCGCATCGAGCTGAAGGGCATCGACTTCAAGGAGGACGGCAACATCCTGGGGCAC
AAGCTGGAGTACAACTACAACAGCCACAACGTCTATATCATGGCCGACAAGCAGAAGAACGGCATCAAGG
TGAACTTCAAGATCCGCCACAACATCGAGGACGGCAGCGTGCAGCTCGCCGACCACTACCAGCAGAACAC
CCCCATCGGCGACGGCCCCGTGCTGCTGCCCGACAACCACTACCTGAGCACCCAGTCCGCCCTGAGCAAA
GACCCCAACGAGAAGCGCGATCACATGGTCCTGCTGGAGTTCGTGACCGCCGCCGGGATCACTCTCGGCA
TGGACGAGCTGTACAAGTG
