>Addgene plasmid #190872 | pAAV-CAG-EGFP barcode-8-SV40 polyA | depositor partial sequence | sequence record 369963 | Barcode8
TTCGATGGGCGGACT
