>Addgene plasmid #190872 | pAAV-CAG-EGFP barcode-8-SV40 polyA | depositor partial sequence | sequence record 369985 | pAAV-CAG-EGFP barcode-8-SV40 polyA sequence 2018 bps
TGTAGTTAATGATTAACCCGCCATGCTACTTATCTACGTAGCCATGCTCTAGGAAGAGTACCATTGACGT
CAATAATGACGTATGTTCCCATAGTAACGCCAATAGGGACTTTCCATTGACGTCAATGGGTGGAGTATTT
ACGGTAAACTGCCCACTTGGCAGTACATCAAGTGTATCATATGCCAAGTACGCCCCCTATTGACGTCAAT
GACGGTAAATGGCCCGCCTGGCATTATGCCCAGTACATGACCTTATGGGACTTTCCTACTTGGCAGTACA
TCTACGTATTAGTCATCGCTATTACCATGGTCGAGGTGAGCCCCACGTTCTGCTTCACTCTCCCCATCTC
CCCCCCCTCCCCACCCCCAATTTTGTATTTATTTATTTTTTAATTATTTTGTGCAGCGATGGGGGCGGGG
GGGGGGGGGGGGCGCGCGCCAGGCGGGGCGGGGCGGGGCGAGGGGCGGGGCGGGGCGAGGCGGAGAGGTG
CGGCGGCAGCCAATCAGAGCGGCGCGCTCCGAAAGTTTCCTTTTATGGCGAGGCGGCGGCGGCGGCGGCC
CTATAAAAAGCGAAGCGCGCGGCGGGCGGGAGTCGCTGCGCGCTGCCTTCGCCCCGTGCCCCGCTCCGCC
GCCGCCTCGCGCCGCCCGCCCCGGCTCTGACTGACCGCGTTACTCCCACAGGTGAGCGGGCGGGACGGCC
CTTCTCCTCCGGGCTGTAATTAGCGCTTGGTTTAATGACGGCTTGTTTCTTTTCTGTGGCTGCGTGAAAG
CCTTGAGGGGCTCCGGGAGGGCCCTTTGTGCGGGGGGAGCGGCTCGGGGCTGTCCGCGGGGGGACGGCTG
CCTTCGGGGGGGACGGGGCAGGGCGGGGTTCGGCTTCTGGCGTGTGACCGGCGGCTCTAGAGCCTCTGCT
AACCATGTTCATGCCTTCTTCTTTTTCCTACAGCTCCTGGGCAACGTGCTGGTTATTGTGCTGTCTCATC
ATTTTGGCAAAGAATTGGATCCGGTACCGCCACCATGGTGAGCAAGGGCGAGGAGCTGTTCACCGGGGTG
GTGCCCATCCTGGTCGAGCTGGACGGCGACGTAAACGGCCACAAGTTCAGCGTGTCCGGCGAGGGCGAGG
GCGATGCCACCTACGGCAAGCTGACCCTGAAGTTCATCTGCACCACCGGCAAGCTGCCCGTGCCCTGGCC
CACCCTCGTGACCACCCTGACCTACGGCGTGCAGTGCTTCAGCCGCTACCCCGACCACATGAAGCAGCAC
GACTTCTTCAAGTCCGCCATGCCCGAAGGCTACGTCCAGGAGCGCACCATCTTCTTCAAGGACGACGGCA
ACTACAAGACCCGCGCCGAGGTGAAGTTCGAGGGCGACACCCTGGTGAACCGCATCGAGCTGAAGGGCAT
CGACTTCAAGGAGGACGGCAACATCCTGGGGCACAAGCTGGAGTACAACTACAACAGCCACAACGTCTAT
ATCATGGCCGACAAGCAGAAGAACGGCATCAAGGTGAACTTCAAGATCCGCCACAACATCGAGGACGGCA
GCGTGCAGCTCGCCGACCACTACCAGCAGAACACCCCCATCGGCGACGGCCCCGTGCTGCTGCCCGACAA
CCACTACCTGAGCACCCAGTCCGCCCTGAGCAAAGACCCCAACGAGAAGCGCGATCACATGGTCCTGCTG
GAGTTCGTGACCGCCGCCGGGATCACTCTCGGCATGGACGAGCTGTACAAGTGAGAATTCTTCGATGGGC
GGACTGGATCCAGGGCCCGTTTAAACCCGCTGATCAGCCTCGACTGTGCCTTCTAGTTGCCAGCCATCTG
TTGTTTGCCCCTCCCCCGTGCCTTCCTTGACCCTGGAAGGTGCCACTCCCACTGTCCTTTCCTAATAAAA
TGAGGAAATTGCATCGCATTGTCTGAGTAGGTGTCATTCTATTCTGGGGGGTGGGGTGGGGCAGGACAGC
AAGGGGGAGGATTGGGAAGACAATAGCAGGCATGCTGGGGATGCGGTGGGCTCTATGG
